>Addgene plasmid #87158 | pEFIRES-P-ACSL3-mCherry | addgene full sequence | sequence record 173554 | Addgene NGS Result
ATTCAAGCTTCGTGAGGCTCCGGTGCCCGTCAGTGGGCAGAGCGCACATCGCCCACAGTCCCCGAGAAGT
TGGGGGGAGGGGTCGGCAATTGAACCGGTGCCTAGAGAAGGTGGCGCGGGGTAAACTGGGAAAGTGATGT
CGTGTACTGGCTCCGCCTTTTTCCCGAGGGTGGGGGAGAACCGTATATAAGTGCAGTAGTCGCCGTGAAC
GTTCTTTTTCGCAACGGGTTTGCCGCCAGAACACAGGTAAGTGCCGTGTGTGGTTCCCGCGGGCCTGGCC
TCTTTACGGGTTATGGCCCTTGCGTGCCTTGAATTACTTCCACCTGGCTCCAGTACGTGATTCTTGATCC
CGAGCTGGAGCCAGGGGCGGGCCTTGCGCTTTAGGAGCCCCTTCGCCTCGTGCTTGAGTTGAGGCCTGGC
CTGGGCGCTGGGGCCGCCGCGTGCGAATCTGGTGGCACCTTCGCGCCTGTCTCGCTGCTTTCGATAAGTC
TCTAGCCATTTAAAATTTTTGATGACCTGCTGCGACGCTTTTTTTCTGGCAAGATAGTCTTGTAAATGCG
GGCCAGGATCTGCACACTGGTATTTCGGTTTTTGGGGCCGCGGGCGGCGACGGGGCCCGTGCGTCCCAGC
GCACATGTTCGGCGAGGCGGGGCCTGCGAGCGCGGCCACCGAGAATCGGACGGGGGTAGTCTCAAGCTGG
CCGGCCTGCTCTGGTGCCTGGCCTCGCGCCGCCGTGTATCGCCCCGCCCTGGGCGGCAAGGCTGGCCCGG
TCGGCACCAGTTGCGTGAGCGGAAAGATGGCCGCTTCCCGGCCCTGCTCCAGGGGGCTCAAAATGGAGGA
CGCGGCGCTCGGGAGAGCGGGCGGGTGAGTCACCCACACAAAGGAAAGGGGCCTTTCCGTCCTCAGCCGT
CGCTTCATGTGACTCCACGGAGTACCGGGCGCCGTCCAGGCACCTCGATTAGTTCTGGAGCTTTTGGAGT
ACGTCGTCTTTAGGTTGGGGGGAGGGGTTTTATGCGATGGAGTTTCCCCACACTGAGTGGGTGGAGACTG
AAGTTAGGCCAGCTTGGCACTTGATGTAATTCTCCTTGGAATTTGCCCTTTTTGAGTTTGGATCTTGGTT
CATTCTCAAGCCTCAGACAGTGGTTCAAAGTTTTTTTCTTCCATTTCAGGTGTCGTGAACACGGGCTGCA
GAAGTTGGTCGTGAGGCACTGGGCAGGTAAGTATCAAGGTTACAAGACAGGTTTAAGGAGACCAATAGAA
ACTGGGCTTGTCGAGACAGAGAAGACTCTTGCGTTTCTGATAGGCACCTATTGGTCTTACTGACATCCAC
TTTGCCTTTCTCTCCACAGGTGTCCACTCCCAGTTCAATTACAGCTCTTAAGGCTAGAGTACTTAATACG
ACTCACTATAGGCTAGCCTCGAGAATTCTACCATGAATAACCACGTGTCTTCAAAACCATCTACCATGAA
GCTAAAACATACCATCAACCCTATTCTTTTATATTTTATACATTTTCTAATATCACTTTATACTATTTTA
ACATACATTCCGTTTTATTTTTTCTCCGAGTCAAGACAAGAAAAATCAAACCGAATTAAAGCAAAGCCTG
TAAATTCAAAACCTGATTCTGCATACAGATCTGTTAATAGTTTGGATGGTTTGGCTTCAGTATTATACCC
TGGATGTGATACTTTAGATAAAGTTTTTACATATGCAAAAAACAAATTTAAGAACAAAAGACTCTTGGGA
ACACGTGAAGTTTTAAATGAGGAAGATGAAGTACAACCAAATGGAAAAATTTTTAAAAAGGTTATTCTTG
GACAGTATAATTGGCTTTCCTATGAAGATGTCTTTGTTCGAGCCTTTAATTTTGGAAATGGATTACAGAT
GTTGGGTCAGAAACCAAAGACCAACATCGCCATCTTCTGTGAGACCAGGGCCGAGTGGATGATAGCTGCA
CAGGCGTGTTTTATGTATAATTTTCAGCTTGTTACATTATATGCCACTCTAGGAGGTCCAGCCATTGTTC
ATGCATTAAATGAAACAGAGGTGACCAACATCATTACTAGTAAAGAACTCTTACAAACAAAGTTGAAGGA
TATAGTTTCTTTGGTCCCACGCCTGCGGCACATCATCACTGTTGATGGAAAGCCACCGACCTGGTCCGAG
TTCCCCAAGGGCATCATTGTGCATACCATGGCTGCAGTGGAGGCCCTGGGAGCCAAGGCCAGCATGGAAA
ACCAACCTCATAGCAAACCATTGCCCTCAGATATTGCAGTAATCATGTACACAAGTGGATCCACAGGACT
TCCAAAGGGAGTCATGATCTCACATAGTAACATTATTGCTGGTATAACTGGGATGGCAGAAAGGATTCCA
GAACTAGGAGAGGAAGATGTCTACATTGGATATTTGCCTCTGGCCCATGTTCTAGAATTAAGTGCTGAGC
TTGTCTGTCTTTCTCACGGATGCCGCATTGGTTACTCTTCACCACAGACTTTAGCAGATCAGTCTTCAAA
AATTAAAAAAGGAAGCAAAGGGGATACATCCATGTTGAAACCAACACTGATGGCAGCAGTTCCGGAAATC
ATGGATCGGATCTACAAAAATGTCATGAATAAAGTCAGTGAAATGAGTAGTTTTCAACGTAATCTGTTTA
TTCTGGCCTATAATTACAAAATGGAACAGATTTCAAAAGGACGTAATACTCCACTGTGCGACAGCTTTGT
TTTCCGGAAAGTTCGAAGCTTGCTAGGGGGAAATATTCGTCTCCTGTTGTGTGGTGGCGCTCCACTTTCT
GCAACCACGCAGCGATTCATGAACATCTGTTTCTGCTGTCCTGTTGGTCAGGGATACGGGCTCACTGAAT
CTGCTGGGGCTGGAACAATTTCCGAAGTGTGGGACTACAATACTGGCAGAGTGGGAGCACCATTAGTTTG
CTGTGAAATCAAATTAAAAAACTGGGAGGAAGGTGGATACTTTAATACTGATAAGCCACACCCCAGGGGT
GAAATTCTTATTGGGGGCCAAAGTGTGACAATGGGGTACTACAAAAATGAAGCAAAAACAAAAGCTGATT
TCTTTGAAGATGAAAATGGACAAAGGTGGCTCTGTACTGGGGATATTGGAGAGTTTGAACCCGATGGATG
CTTAAAGATTATTGATCGTAAAAAGGACCTTGTAAAACTACAGGCAGGGGAATATGTTTCTCTTGGGAAA
GTAGAGGCAGCTTTGAAGAATCTTCCACTAGTAGATAACATTTGTGCATATGCAAACAGTTATCATTCTT
ATGTCATTGGATTTGTTGTGCCAAATCAAAAGGAACTAACTGAACTAGCTCGAAAGAAAGGACTTAAAGG
GACTTGGGAGGAGCTGTGTAACAGTTGTGAAATGGAAAATGAGGTACTTAAAGTGCTTTCCGAAGCTGCT
ATTTCAGCAAGTCTGGAAAAGTTTGAAATTCCAGTAAAAATTCGTTTGAGTCCTGAACCGTGGACCCCTG
AAACTGGTCTGGTGACAGATGCCTTCAAGCTGAAACGCAAAGAGCTTAAAACACATTACCAGGCGGACAT
TGAGCGAATGTATGGAAGAAAACAGTCGACGGTACCGCGGGCCCGGGATCCACCGGTCGCCACCATGGTG
AGCAAGGGCGAGGAGGATAACATGGCCATCATCAAGGAGTTCATGCGCTTCAAGGTGCACATGGAGGGCT
CCGTGAACGGCCACGAGTTCGAGATCGAGGGCGAGGGCGAGGGCCGCCCCTACGAGGGCACCCAGACCGC
CAAGCTGAAGGTGACCAAGGGTGGCCCCCTGCCCTTCGCCTGGGACATCCTGTCCCCTCAGTTCATGTAC
GGCTCCAAGGCCTACGTGAAGCACCCCGCCGACATCCCCGACTACTTGAAGCTGTCCTTCCCCGAGGGCT
TCAAGTGGGAGCGCGTGATGAACTTCGAGGACGGCGGCGTGGTGACCGTGACCCAGGACTCCTCCCTGCA
GGACGGCGAGTTCATCTACAAGGTGAAGCTGCGCGGCACCAACTTCCCCTCCGACGGCCCCGTAATGCAG
AAGAAGACCATGGGCTGGGAGGCCTCCTCCGAGCGGATGTACCCCGAGGACGGCGCCCTGAAGGGCGAGA
TCAAGCAGAGGCTGAAGCTGAAGGACGGCGGCCACTACGACGCTGAGGTCAAGACCACCTACAAGGCCAA
GAAGCCCGTGCAGCTGCCCGGCGCCTACAACGTCAACATCAAGTTGGACATCACCTCCCACAACGAGGAC
TACACCATCGTGGAACAGTACGAACGCGCCGAGGGCCGCCACTCCACCGGCGGCATGGACGAGCTGTACA
AGTAGCGGCCGCTCTAGCCCAATTCCGCCCCCCCCCCTAACGTTACTGGCCGAAGCCGCTTGGAATAAGG
CCGGTGTGCGTTTGTCTATATGTTATTTTCCACCATATTGCCGTCTTTTGGCAATGTGAGGGCCCGGAAA
CCTGGCCCTGTCTTCTTGACGAGCATTCCTAGGGGTCTTTCCCCTCTCGCCAAAGGAATGCAAGGTCTGT
TGAATGTCGTGAAGGAAGCAGTTCCTCTGGAAGCTTCTTGAAGACAAACAACGTCTGTAGCGACCCTTTG
CAGGCAGCGGAACCCCCCACCTGGCGACAGGTGCCTCTGCGGCCAAAAGCCACGTGTATAAGATACACCT
GCAAAGGCGGCACAACCCCAGTGCCACGTTGTGAGTTGGATAGTTGTGGAAAGAGTCAAATGGCTCTCCT
CAAGCGTATTCAACAAGGGGCTGAAGGATGCCCAGAAGGTACCCCATTGTATGGGATCTGATCTGGGGCC
TCGGTGCACATGCTTTACATGTGTTTAGTCGAGGTTAAAAAAACGTCTAGGCCCCCCGAACCACGGGGAC
GTGGTTTTCCTTTGAAAAACACGATGATAATATGGGCACCGAGTACAAGCCCACGGTGCGCCTCGCCACC
CGCGACGACGTCCCCCGGGCCGTACGCACCCTCGCCGCCGCGTTCGCCGACTACCCCGCCACGCGCCACA
CCGTCGACCCGGACCGCCACATCGAGCGGGTCACCGAGCTGCAAGAACTCTTCCTCACGCGCGTCGGGCT
CGACATCGGCAAGGTGTGGGTCGCGGACGACGGCGCCGCGGTGGCGGTCTGGACCACGCCGGAGAGCGTC
GAAGCGGGGGCGGTGTTCGCCGAGATCGGCCCGCGCATGGCCGAGTTGAGCGGTTCCCGGCTGGCCGCGC
AGCAACAGATGGAAGGCCTCCTGGCGCCGCACCGGCCCAAGGAGCCCGCGTGGTTCCTGGCCACCGTCGG
CGTCTCGCCCGACCACCAGGGCAAGGGTCTGGGCAGCGCCGTCGTGCTCCCCGGAGTGGAGGCGGCCGAG
CGCGCCGGGGTGCCCGCCTTCCTGGAGACCTCCGCGCCCCGCAACCTCCCCTTCTACGAGCGGCTCGGCT
TCACCGTCACCGCCGACGTCGAGGTGCCCGAAGGACCGCGCACCTGGTGCATGACCCGCAAGCCCGGTGC
CTGACGCCCGCCCCACGACCCGCAGCGCCCGACCGAAAGGAGCGCACGACCCCATGGCTCCGACCGAAGC
CACCCGGGGCGGCCCCGCCGACCCCGCACCCGCCCCCGAGGCCCACCGACTCTAGCTAGAGGATCATAAT
CAGCCATACCACATTTGTAGAGGTTTTACTTGCTTTAAAAAACCTCCCACACCTCCCCCTGAACCTGAAA
CATAAAATGAATGCAATTGTTGTTGTTAACTTGTTTATTGCAGCTTATAATGGTTACAAATAAAGCAATA
GCATCACAAATTTCACAAATAAAGCATTTTTTTCACTGCATTCTAGTTGTGGTTTGTCCAAACTCATCAA
TGTATCTTATCATGTCTGGATCCGGGCTGGCGTAATAGCGAAGAGGCCCGCACCGATCGCCCTTCCCAAC
AGTTGCGCAGCCTGAATGGCGAATGG
[124 nt withheld, positions 5977-6100]
C
[91 nt withheld, positions 6102-6192]
A
[49 nt withheld, positions 6194-6242]
CCTTTGACGTTGGAGTCCACGTTCTTT
[37 nt withheld, positions 6270-6306]
ACCCTATCTCGGTCTATTCTTTTGATTTATAAGGGATTTTGCCGATTTCGGCCTATTGGTTAAAAAATGA
GCTGATTTAACAAAAATTTAACGCGAATTTTAACAAAATATTAACGCTTACAATTTCCTGATGCGGTATT
TTCTCCTTACGCATCTGTGCGGTATTTCACACCGCATATGGTGCACTCTCAGTACAATCTGCTCTGATGC
CGCATAGTTAAGCCAGCCCCGACACCCGCCAACACCCGCTGACGCGCCCTGACGGGCTTGTCTGCTCCCG
GCATCCGCTTACAGACAAGCTGTGACCGTCTCCGGGAGCTGCATGTGTCAGAGGTTTTCACCGTCATCAC
CGAAACGCGCGAGACGAAAGGGCCTCGTGATACGCCTATTTTTATAGGTTAATGTCATGATAATAATGGT
TTCTTAGACGTCAGGTGGCACTTTTCGGGGAAATGTGCGCGGAACCCCTATTTGTTTATTTTTCTAAATA
CATTCAAATATGTATCCGCTCATGAGACAATAACCCTGATAAATGCTTCAATAATATTGAAAAAGGAAGA
GTATGAGTATTCAACATTTCCGTGTCGCCCTTATTCCCTTTTTTGCGGCATTTTGCCTTCCTGTTTTTGC
TCACCCAGAAACGCTGGTGAAAGTAAAAGATGCTGAAGATCAGTTGGGTGCACGAGTGGGTTACATCGAA
CTGGATCTCAACAGCGGTAAGATCCTTGAGAGTTTTCGCCCCGAAGAACGTTTTCCAATGATGAGCACTT
TTAAAGTTCTGCTATGTGGCGCGGTATTATCCCGTATTGACGCCGGGCAAGAGCAACTCGGTCGCCGCAT
ACACTATTCTCAGAATGACTTGGTTGAGTACTCACCAGTCACAGAAAAGCATCTTACGGATGGCATGACA
GTAAGAGAATTATGCAGTGCTGCCATAACCATGAGTGATAACACTGCGGCCAACTTACTTCTGACAACGA
TCGGAGGACCGAAGGAGCTAACCGCTTTTTTGCACAACATGGGGGATCATGTAACTCGCCTTGATCGTTG
GGAACCGGAGCTGAATGAAGCCATACCAAACGACGAGCGTGACACCACGATGCCTGTAGCAATGGCAACA
ACGTTGCGCAAACTATTAACTGGCGAACTACTTACTCTAGCTTCCCGGCAACAATTAATAGACTGGATGG
AGGCGGATAAAGTTGCAGGACCACTTCTGCGCTCGGCCCTTCCGGCTGGCTGGTTTATTGCTGATAAATC
TGGAGCCGGTGAGCGTGGGTCTCGCGGTATCATTGCAGCACTGGGGCCAGATGGTAAGCCCTCCCGTATC
GTAGTTATCTACACGACGGGGAGTCAGGCAACTATGGATGAACGAAATAGACAGATCGCTGAGATAGGTG
CCTCACTGATTAAGCATTGGTAACTGTCAGACCAAGTTTACTCATATATACTTTAGATTGATTTAAAACT
TCATTTTTAATTTAAAAGGATCTAGGTGAAGATCCTTTTTGATAATCTCATGACCAAAATCCCTTAACGT
GAGTTTTCGTTCCACTGAGCGTCAGACCCCGTAGAAAAGATCAAAGGATCTTCTTGAGATCCTTTTTTTC
TGCGCGTAATCTGCTGCTTGCAAACAAAAAAACCACCGCTACCAGCGGTGGTTTGTTTGCCGGATCAAGA
GCTACCAACTCTTTTTCCGAAGGTAACTGGCTTCAGCAGAGCGCAGATACCAAATACTGTTCTTCTAGTG
TAGCCGTAGTTAGGCCACCACTTCAAGAACTCTGTAGCACCGCCTACATACCTCGCTCTGCTAATCCTGT
TACCAGTGGCTGCTGCCAGTGGCGATAAGTCGTGTCTTACCGGGTTGGACTCAAGACGATAGTTACCGGA
TAAGGCGCAGCGGTCGGGCTGAACGGGGGGTTCGTGCACACAGCCCAGCTTGGAGCGAACGACCTACACC
GAACTGAGATACCTACAGCGTGAGCTATGAGAAAGCGCCACGCTTCCCGAAGGGAGAAAGGCGGACAGGT
ATCCGGTAAGCGGCAGGGTCGGAACAGGAGAGCGCACGAGGGAGCTTCCAGGGGGAAACGCCTGGTATCT
TTATAGTCCTGTCGGGTTTCGCCACCTCTGACTTGAGCGTCGATTTTTGTGATGCTCGTCAGGGGGGCGG
AGCCTATGGAAAAACGCCAGCAACGCGGCCTTTTTACGGTTCCTGGCCTTTTGCTGGCCTTTTGCTCACA
TGGCTCGACAGATCCCCCA
Features (pLannotate 1.2.2; 18 found; start..end, strand, type, name):
     16..1178    +  promoter       EF-1α promoter: strong constitutive promoter for human elongation factor EF-1α
   1217..1349    +  intron         chimeric intron: chimera between introns from human β-globin and immunoglobulin heavy chain genes
   1394..1412    +  promoter       T7 promoter: promoter for bacteriophage T7 RNA polymerase
   1433..3592    +  CDS            ACSL3: ACSL3_HUMAN - Also known as ACS3, FACL3, LACS3. Experimental evidence at protein level: Swiss-Prot protein existence level 1. Acyl-CoA synthetases (ACSL) activates long-chain fatty acids for both synthesis of cellular lipids, and degradation via beta- oxidation (PubMed:22633490). Required for the incorporation of fatty acids into phosphatidylcholine, the major phospholipid located on the surface of VLDL (very low density lipoproteins) (PubMed:18003621). Has mainly an anabolic role in energy metabolism. Mediates hepatic lipogenesis. Preferentially uses myristate, laurate, arachidonate and eicos
   3593..3621    +  misc_feature   MCS (fragment): multiple cloning site
   3635..4345    +  CDS            mCherry: monomeric derivative of DsRed fluorescent protein (Shaner et al., 2004) mammalian codon-optimized
   4468..4930    +  misc_feature   IRES: internal ribosome entry site (IRES) of the encephalomyocarditis virus (EMCV)
   4938..5534    +  CDS            PuroR: puromycin N-acetyltransferase; pac from Streptomyces alboniger; confers resistance to puromycin
   5584..5649    +  CDS            dmpM (fragment): DMPM_STRAD - Protein inferred from homology: Swiss-Prot protein existence level 3. From Streptomyces alboniger.
   5662..5745    +  CDS            large T antigen (fragment): large T antigen from SV40 (simian virus 40)
   5768..5902    +  polyA_signal   SV40 poly(A) signal: SV40 polyadenylation signal
   5906..5973    +  CDS            lacZα (fragment): LacZα fragment of β-galactosidase; lacZ fragment
   5977..6405    +  rep_origin     f1 ori (sequence partly withheld): f1 bacteriophage origin of replication; arrow indicates direction of (+) strand synthesis
   6433..6532    -  misc_feature   bom (fragment): basis of mobility region from pBR322
   6634..6669    -  CDS            rop (fragment): Rop protein, which maintains plasmids at low copy number; rop
   6764..6868    +  promoter       AmpR promoter: bla
   6869..7729    +  CDS            AmpR: β-lactamase; bla; confers resistance to ampicillin, carbenicillin, and related antibiotics
   7900..8488    +  rep_origin     ori: high-copy-number ColE1/pMB1/pBR322/pUC origin of replication
