[The description below was written by a language model from this plasmid's Addgene catalogue record and pLannotate feature annotations shown in this document.]
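Description:
pEFIRES-P-ACSL3-mCherry is a mammalian expression plasmid built on the pEFIRES-P backbone, designed for constitutive and, where desired, stable expression of a fluorescently tagged human lipid-metabolism enzyme. In bacteria it is maintained as a high-copy plasmid through a ColE1/pUC-type origin and selected with ampicillin via the β-lactamase gene. An f1 phage origin is also present, along with small remnants of lacZα, bom and rop that are carried over from earlier vector lineages and have no evident function here.

The expression unit is driven by the human EF-1α promoter followed by a chimeric β-globin/immunoglobulin intron, which generally improves transcript processing and expression. A T7 promoter sits just upstream of the insert. The payload is the full coding sequence of human ACSL3 (long-chain acyl-CoA synthetase 3), cloned between EcoRI and SalI and joined through a short polylinker-derived segment to mCherry at its C terminus. Downstream, an EMCV IRES links the puromycin N-acetyltransferase gene to the same transcript, which terminates at an SV40 polyadenylation signal. Because the fusion protein and the resistance marker are translated from one bicistronic mRNA, puromycin selection enriches for cells that also express ACSL3-mCherry. This is the advantage the depositor comments attribute to this backbone for stable overexpression.

According to the record, the construct serves as a red fluorescent marker protein that is targeted to lipid droplets from the endoplasmic reticulum. It was deposited with a study of how seipin regulates ER–lipid droplet contacts and cargo delivery. The sequenced record is slightly shorter than the catalogue's stated total size, a minor discrepancy the record does not explain.
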