Addgene plasmid #87158: pEFIRES-P-ACSL3-mCherry
Purpose: Fluorescent protein targeted to lipid droplets (LDs) from the endoplasmic reticulum (ER)
Depositing lab: Elina Ikonen. Depositing organization: University of Helsinki. Publication: Seipin regulates ER-lipid droplet contacts and cargo delivery. Salo VT, Belevich I, Li S, Karhinen L, Vihinen H, Vigouroux C, Magre J, Thiele C, Holtta-Vuori M, Jokitalo E, Ikonen E. EMBO J. 2016 Dec 15;35(24):2699-2716. Epub 2016 Nov 22. 10.15252/embj.201695170 PubMed 27879284.
Backbone
  Vector backbone: pEFIRES-P
  Backbone size w/o insert (bp): 5689
  Total vector size (bp): 8577
  Vector type: Mammalian Expression
  Selectable markers: Puromycin
Growth in bacteria
  Bacterial resistance: Ampicillin, 100 μg/mL
  Growth temperature: 37°C
  Growth strain: DH5alpha
  Copy number: High Copy
Gene/Insert
  Gene/Insert name: ACSL3 (alt name: ACS3)
  Species: H. sapiens (human)
  Insert size (bp): 2160
  GenBank ID: NM_203372.1
  Entrez Gene: ACSL3 (a.k.a. ACS3, FACL3, LACS 3, LACS3, PRO2194)
  Promoter: EF-1-alpha
  Tag / fusion protein: mCherry (C terminal on insert)
  Cloning method: Restriction Enzyme; 5′ cloning site EcoRI (not destroyed); 3′ cloning site SalI (not destroyed)
  Sequencing primers: 5′ pEF-forward tctctccacaggtgtccact; 3′ mCherry-R TTGGTCACCTTCAGCTTGG
Terms and licenses: Academic/Nonprofit Terms; Industry Terms: Not Available to Industry
Depositor comments: This vector was generated by Shiqian Li (Elina Ikonen Lab). Benefits of using pEFIRES-P vector for stable overexpression in mammalian cells were described by Stephen Hobbs et al. (Biochem Biophys Res Commun. 1998 Nov 18;252(2):368-72.). pEFIRES-P was a gift from Dr. Olli Ritvos (University of Helsinki).
How to cite: pEFIRES-P-ACSL3-mCherry was a gift from Elina Ikonen (Addgene plasmid # 87158 ; http://n2t.net/addgene:87158 ; RRID:Addgene_87158)
